Addgene plasmid #63217: pDual-eGFP(W66)
Purpose: Expression of the Celeste (cyan) spectral variant of eGFP in bacteria and in mammalian cells. Could be used as a reporter for quantifying gene targeting and recombineering in mammalian cells.
Depositing lab: Richard S Myers. Depositing organization: University of Miami. Publication: Fluorescent protein engineering by in vivo site-directed mutagenesis. Valledor M, Hu Q, Schiller P, Myers RS. IUBMB Life. 2012 Aug;64(8):684-9. doi: 10.1002/iub.1041. Epub 2012 May 28. PubMed 22639380.
Backbone
  Vector backbone: pDual-eGFP
  Backbone size w/o insert (bp): 10947
  Total vector size (bp): 10947
  Vector type: Mammalian Expression, Bacterial Expression, Lentiviral
Growth in bacteria
  Bacterial resistance: Ampicillin, 100 μg/mL
  Growth temperature: 37°C
  Growth strain: Stbl3
  Growth instructions: eGFP(W66) is strongly expressed in the Rosetta-gami™2(DE3) strain (EMD Millipore) following IPTG induction of the T7 RNA polymerase gene.
  Copy number: Unknown
Gene/Insert
  Gene/Insert name: His-T7-eGFP(W66) (alt name: His-tagged, T7-tagged celeste (cyan) variant of enhanced green fluorescent protein)
  Species: Synthetic
  Insert size (bp): 864
  Mutation: Changed tyrosine at position 66 with respect to the original eGFP sequence to tryptophan. The DNA sequence change corresponds to AC at nucleotide 317-318 to GG.
  GenBank ID: KM019172
  Promoter: CMV-EF1α hybrid (CEF)
  Tag / fusion protein: His6 (N terminal on insert); T7 (N terminal on insert)
  Cloning method: Unknown
  Sequencing primers: 5′ cgtcgccgtccagctcgaccag; 3′ gagcaagggcgaggagctgttc
Terms and licenses: Academic/Nonprofit Terms; Industry Terms: Not Available to Industry
Depositor comments: Lentiviral vector with high transduction efficiency. Expression from the CMV-EF1α hybrid (CEF) promoter is very stable in mammalian cells. The lentivirus contains an SV40 origin 5’ to the eGFP gene. This influences gene targeting rates and the preferred strand for gene targeting and recombineering in cells expressing the SV40 T-antigen.
How to cite: pDual-eGFP(W66) was a gift from Richard S Myers (Addgene plasmid # 63217 ; http://n2t.net/addgene:63217 ; RRID:Addgene_63217)
