[The description below was written by a language model from this plasmid's Addgene catalogue record.]
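Description:
pDual-eGFP(W66) is a lentiviral vector of about 10.9 kb, built on the pDual-eGFP backbone and designed to express the same fluorescent protein in both bacteria and mammalian cells. It is propagated in E. coli under ampicillin selection, and a recombination-deficient strain (Stbl3) is recorded for propagation, as is usual for plasmids carrying lentiviral repeats. The copy number and the bacterial origin of replication are not stated, and no feature table is available, so the exact arrangement of the viral elements cannot be described from this entry.

The payload is an 864 bp synthetic open reading frame encoding eGFP with an N-terminal His6 tag, useful for metal-affinity purification, and a T7 epitope tag for detection. Tyrosine 66 in the chromophore is replaced by tryptophan through a two-nucleotide change, converting the green protein into a cyan spectral variant called Celeste. In mammalian cells, expression is driven by a CMV-EF1α hybrid (CEF) promoter, which the depositor describes as giving very stable expression, and the vector is reported to transduce efficiently. In bacteria, the protein is strongly expressed in a DE3-type host after IPTG induction of T7 RNA polymerase, implying T7-driven transcription, although a T7 promoter is not explicitly listed.

The lentiviral cassette also carries an SV40 origin 5′ to the eGFP gene. According to the depositor, in cells expressing SV40 T-antigen this origin influences gene targeting rates and which strand is preferred. The construct is therefore suited to use as an integrated reporter for quantifying gene targeting and recombineering in mammalian cells, where sequence changes at the chromophore codon can be read out as a shift in fluorescence colour.
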