>Addgene plasmid #63217 | pDual-eGFP(W66) | depositor partial sequence | sequence record 104944 | Sequence of eGFP(W66) and flanking regions
TCTTTTTCGCAACGGGTTTGCCGCCAGAACACAGGTAAGTGCCGTGTGTGGTTCCCGCGGGCCTGGCCTC
TTTACGGGTTATGGCCCTTGCGTGCCTTGAATTACTTCCACGCCCCTGGCTGCAGTACGTGATTCTTGAT
CCCGAGCTTCGGGTTGGAAGTGGGTGGGAGAGTTCGAGGCCTTGCGCTTAAGGAGCCCCTTCGCCTCGTG
CTTGAGTTGAGGCCTGGCCTGGGCGCTGGGGCCGCCGCGTGCGAATCTGGTGGCACCTTCGCGCCTGTCT
CGCTGCTTTCGATAAGTCTCTAGCCATTTAAAATTTTTGATGACCTGCTGCGACGCTTTTTTTCTGGCAA
GATAGTCTTGTAAATGCGGGCCAAGATCTGCACACTGGTATTTCGGTTTTTGGGGCCGCGGGCGGCGACG
GGGCCCGTGCGTCCCAGCGCACATGTTCGGCGAGGCGGGGCCTGCGAGCGCGGCCACCGAGAATCGGACG
GGGGTAGTCTCAAGCTGGCCGGCCTGCTCTGGTGCCTGGCCTCGCGCCGCCGTGTATCGCCCCGCCCTGG
GCGGCAAGGCTGGCCCGGTCGGCACCAGTTGCGTGAGCGGAAAGATGGCCGCTTCCCGGCCCTGCTGCAG
GGAGCTCAAAATGGAGGACGCGGCGCTCGGGAGAGCGGGCGGGTGAGTCACCCACACAAAGGAAAAGGGC
CTTTCCGTCCTCAGCCGTCGCTTCATGTGACTCCACGGAGTACCGGGCGCCGTCCAGGCACCTCGATTAG
TTCTCGAGCTTTTGGAGTACGTCGTCTTTAGGTTGGGGGGAGGGGTTTTATGCGATGGAGTTTCCCCACA
CTGAGTGGGTGGAGACTGAAGTTAGGCCAGCTTGGCACTTGATGTAATTCTCCTTGGAATTTGCCCTTTT
TGAGTTTGGATCTTGGTTCATTCTCAAGCCTCAGACAGTGGTTCAAAGTTTTTTTCTTCCATTTCAGGTG
TCGTGAGGAATTCTGCAGTCGACGGTACCGCGGGCCCAGATCTCGATCCCGCGAAATTAATACGACTCAC
TATAGGGGAATTGTGAGCGGATAACAATTCCCCTCTAGAAATAATTTTGTTTAACTTTAAGAAGGAGATA
TACCATGGGCAGCAGCCATCATCATCATCATCACAGCAGCGGCCTGGTGCCGCGCGGCAGCCATATGGCT
AGCATGACTGGTGGACAGCAAATGGGTCGCGGGGATCCACCGGTCGCCACCATGGTGAGCAAGGGCGAGG
AGCTGTTCACCGGGGTGGTGCCCATCCTGGTCGAGCTGGACGGCGACGTAAACGGCCACAAGTTCAGCGT
GTCCGGCGAGGGCGAGGGCGATGCCACCTACGGCAAGCTGACCCTGAAGTTCATCTGCACCACCGGCAAG
CTGCCCGTGCCCTGGCCCACCCTCGTGACCACCCTGACCTGGGGCGTGCAGTGCTTCAGCCGCTACCCCG
ACCACATGAAGCAGCACGACTTCTTCAAGTCCGCCATGCCCGAAGGCTACGTCCAGGAGCGCACCATCTT
CTTCAAGGACGACGGCAACTACAAGACCCGCGCCGAGGTGAAGTTCGAGGGCGACACCCTGGTGAACCGC
ATCGAGCTGAAGGGCATCGACTTCAAGGAGGACGGCAACATCCTGGGGCACAAGCTGGAGTACAACTACA
ACAGCCACAACGTCTATATCATGGCCGACAAGCAGAAGAACGGCATCAAGGTGAACTTCAAGATCCGCCA
CAACATCGAGGACGGCAGCGTGCAGCTCGCCGACCACTACCAGCAGAACACCCCCATCGGCGACGGCCCC
GTGCTGCTGCCCGACAACCACTACCTGAGCACCCAGTCCGCCCTGAGCAAAGACCCCAACGAGAAGCGCG
ATCACATGGTCCTGCTGGAGTTCGTGACCGCCGCCGGGATCACTCTCGGCATGGACGAGCTGTACAAGTC
CGGACTCAGATCCGACCTCGAGACCTAGAAAAACATGGAGCAATCACAAGTAGCAATACAGCAGCTAACA
ATGCTGCTTGTGCCTGGCTAGAAGCACAAGAGGAGGAAGAGGTGGGTTTTCCAGTCACACCTCANGTACC
TTTAAGACCAATGACTTACAAGGCAGCTGTAGATCTTAGCCACTTTTTAAAAGAAAAGGGGGGACTGGAA
GGGCTAATTCACTCCCAAAGAAGACAAGATATCCTTGATCTGTGGATCTACCACACACAAGGCTACTTCC
CTGATTGGCAGAACTACACACCAGGGCCAGGGGTCAGATATCCACTGACCTTTGGATGGTGCTACAAGCT
AGTACCAGTTGAGCCAGAT
