>Addgene plasmid #63217 | pDual-eGFP(W66) | addgene partial sequence | sequence record 108230 | pLenti-F 5'-TTTTGAGTTTGGATCTTGGT-3'
TTTCTTCCATTTCAGGTGTCGTGAGGAATTCTGCAGTCGACGGTACCGCGGGCCCAGATCTCGATCCCGC
GAAATTAATACGACTCACTATAGGGGAATTGTGAGCGGATAACAATTCCCCTCTAGAAATAATTTTGTTT
AACTTTAAGAAGGAGATATACCATGGGC
