>Addgene plasmid #63217 | pDual-eGFP(W66) | addgene partial sequence | sequence record 108234 | pSICO-JL 5'-tgtgactggaaaacccacctc-3'
GGCACAAGCAGCATTGTTAGCTGCTGTATTGCTACTTGTGATTGCTCCATGTTTTTCTAGGTCTCGAGGT
CGGATCTGAGTCCGGACTTGTACAGCTCGTCCATGCCGAGAGTGATCCCGGCGGCGGTCACGAACTCCAG
CAGGACCATGTGATCGCGCTTCTCGTTGGGGTCTTTGCTCAGGGCGGACTGGGTGCTCAGGTAGTGGTTG
TCGGGCAGCAGCACGGGGCCGTCGCCGATGGGGGTGTTCTGCTGGTAGTGGTCGGCGAGCTGCACGCTGC
CGTCCTCGATGTTGTGGCGGATCTTGAAGTTCACCTTGATGCCGTTCTTCTGCTTGTCGGCCATGATATA
GACGTTGTGGCTGTTGTAGTTGTACTCCAGCTTGTGCCCCAGGATGTTGCCGTCCTCCTTGAAGTCGATG
CCCTTCAGCTCGATGCGGTTCACCAGGGTGTCGCCCTCGAACTTCACCTCGGCGCGGGTCTTGTAGTTGC
CGTCGTCCTTGAAGAAGATGGTGCGCTCCTGGACGTAGCCTTCGGGCATGGCGGACTTGAAGAAGTCGTG
CTGCTTCATGTGGTCGGGGTAGCGGCTGAAGCACTGCACGCCCCAGGTCAGGGTGGTCACGAGGGTGGGC
CAGGGCACGGGCAGCTTGCCGGTGGTGCAGATGAACTTCAGGGTCAGCTTGCCGTAGGTGGCATCGCCCT
CGCCCTCGCCGGACACGCTGAACTTGTGGCCGTTTACGTCGCCGTCCAGCTCGACCAGGATGGGCACCAC
CCCGGTGAACAGCTCCTCGCCCTTGCTCACCATGGTGGCGACCGGTGGATCCCCGCGACCCATTTGCTGT
CCACCA
