>Addgene plasmid #63217 | pDual-eGFP(W66) | addgene partial sequence | sequence record 109593 | EGFP-N 5'-CGTCGCCGTCCAGCTCGACCAG-3'
CGGTGAACAGCTCCTCGCCCTTGCTCACCATGGTGGCGACCGGTGGATCCCCGCGACCCATTTGCTGTCC
ACCAGTCATGCTAGCCATATGGCTGCCGCGCGGCACCAGGCCGCTGCTGTGATGATGATGATGATGGCTG
CTGCCCATGGTATATCTCCTTCTTAAAGTTAAACAAAATTATTTCTAGAGGGGAATTGTTATCCGCTCAC
AATTCCCCTATAGTGAGTCGTATTAATTTCGCGGGATCGAGATCTGGGCCCGCGGTACCGTCGACTGCAG
AATTCCTCACGACACCTGAAATGGAAGAAAAAAACTTTGAACCACTGTCTGAGGCTTGAGAATGAACCAA
GATCCAAACTCAAAAAGGGCAAATTCCAAGGAGAATTACATCAAGTGCCAAGCTGGCCTAACTTCAGTCT
CCACCCACTCAGTGTGGGGAAACTCCATCGCATAAAACCCCTCCCCCCAACCTAAAGACGACGTACTCCA
AAAGCTCGAGAACTAATCGAGGTGCCTGGACGGCGCCCGGTACTCCGTGGAGTCACATGAAGCGACGGCT
GAGGACGGAAAGGCCCTTTTCCTTTGTGTGGGTGACTCACCCGCCCGCTCTCCCGAGCGCCGCGTCCTCC
ATTTTGAGCTCCCTGCAGCAGGGCCGGGAAGCGGCCATCTTTCCGCTCACGCAACTGGTGCCGACCGGGC
CAGCCTTGCCGCCCAGGGCGGGGCGATACACGGCGGCGCGAGGCCAGGCACCAGAGCAGGCCGGCCAGCT
TGAGACTACCCCCGTCCGATTCTCGGTGGCCGCGCTCGCAGGCCCCGCCTCGCCGAACATGTGCGCTGGG
ACGCACGG
