>Addgene plasmid #63217 | pDual-eGFP(W66) | addgene partial sequence | sequence record 110712 | EF1a-F 5'-TCAAGCCTCAGACAGTGGTTC-3'
TTTCAGGTGTCGTGAGGAATTCTGCAGTCGACGGTACCGCGGGCCCAGATCTCGATCCCGCGAAATTAAT
ACGACTCACTATAGGGGAATTGTGAGCGGATAACAATTCCCCTCTAGAAATAATTTTGTTTAACTTTAAG
AAGGAGATATACCATGGGCAGCAGCCATCATCATCATCATCACAGCAGCGGCCTGGTGCCGCGCGGCAGC
CATATGGCTAGCATGACTGGTGGACAGCAAATGGGTCGCGGGGATCCACCGGTCGCCACCATGGTGAGCA
AGGGCGAGGAGCTGTTCACCGGGGTGGTGCCCATCCTGGTCGAGCTGGACGGCGACGTAAACGGCCACAA
GTTCAGCGTGTCCGGCGAGGGCGAGGGCGATGCCACCTACGGCAAGCTGACCCTGAAGTTCATCTGCACC
ACCGGCAAGCTGCCCGTGCCCTGG
